>Addgene plasmid #99776 | TRF2-1 | addgene full sequence | sequence record 194243 | Addgene NGS Result
CAAAAAACCCCTCAAGACCCGTTTAGAGGCCCCAAGGGGTTATGCTAGGCGCGCCGGATCCTAATACGAC
TCACTATAGGGAGAATTAACCCTCACTAAAGGGAGACCTTCACTTTTTCCAGTGGTCATGATTTATTAGA
ATTCGATAAATCTAATTCCTCTGATCATAAGAAGGTTTTTGATAAAGCATCTAATCTAATGAAAATAATA
GAAAATTACTTTATACCTGTAATTGTATCAATTCAAGGCACTGCTGCAGCAGCAGGTTGCCAATTGGTGG
CTTCCTGTGACATAGCAATATGTGGACAATCTTCTTTATTTTCAACACCAGGAATATTAGCAGGTCTATT
TTGTTCTACTCCTGGTGTTGCTGTCGGCCGTGTTTTACCAAGAAAAATTGCTTTAGAAATGCTGTATACT
GGCGAACCTATTTCGGCCGAAACTGCACTGAAATATGGATTGGTTAATCATGTAGTCGAAGATTCAAAAA
TTGATGAAACTTCAGAGAAAATCGCAAATAAAATTGCATCATTAAGCAGTTCGACTATGAAATTAGGTAA
AAAGTGCTTTATTGAACAAATGAAGCTAGAAAAAGAAAAGGCTTATGAACTCGCGTCCAATGAAGGTCAC
TTCTATAGTGTCACCTAAATCTCCCTATAGTGAGTCGTATTAGGATCCGGCGCGCCTAGCATAACCCCTT
GGGGCCTCTAAACGGGTCTTGAGGGGTTTTTTGACGCGTGCTTCCTCGCTCACTGACTCGCTGCGCTCGG
TCGTTCGGCTGCGGCGAGCGGTATCAGCTCACTCAAAGGCGGTAATACGGTTATCCACAGAATCAGGGGA
TAACGCAGGAAAGAACATGTGAGCAAAAGGCCAGCAAAAGGCCAGGAACCGTAAAAAGGCCGCGTTGCTG
GCGTTTTTCCATAGGCTCCGCCCCCCTGACGAGCATCACAAAAATCGACGCTCAAGTCAGAGGTGGCGAA
ACCCGACAGGACTATAAAGATACCAGGCGTTTCCCCCTGGAAGCTCCCTCGTGCGCTCTCCTGTTCCGAC
CCTGCCGCTTACCGGATACCTGTCCGCCTTTCTCCCTTCGGGAAGCGTGGCGCTTTCTCATAGCTCACGC
TGTAGGTATCTCAGTTCGGTGTAGGTCGTTCGCTCCAAGCTGGGCTGTGTGCACGAACCCCCCGTTCAGC
CCGACCGCTGCGCCTTATCCGGTAACTATCGTCTTGAGTCCAACCCGGTAAGACACGACTTATCGCCACT
GGCAGCAGCCACTGGTAACAGGATTAGCAGAGCGAGGTATGTAGGCGGTGCTACAGAGTTCTTGAAGTGG
TGGCCTAACTACGGCTACACTAGAAGAACAGTATTTGGTATCTGCGCTCTGCTGAAGCCAGTTACCTTCG
GAAAAAGAGTTGGTAGCTCTTGATCCGGCAAACAAACCACCGCTGGTAGCGGTGGTTTTTTTGTTTGCAA
GCAGCAGATTACGCGCAGAAAAAAAGGATCTCAAGAAGATCCTTTGATCTTTTCTACGGGGTCTGACGCT
CAGTGGAACGAAAACTCACGTTAAGGGATTTTGGTCATGAGATTATCAAAAAGGATCTTCACCTAGATCC
TTTTAAATTAAAAATGAAGTTTTAAATCAATCTAAAGTATATATGAGTAAACTTGGTCTGACAGTTACCA
ATGCTTAATCAGTGAGGCACCTATCTCAGCGATCTGTCTATTTCGTTCATCCATAGTTGCCTGGCTCCCC
GTCGTGTAGATAACTACGATACGGGAGGGCTTACCATCTGGCCCCAGTGCTGCAATGATACCGCGAGACC
CACGCTCACCGGCTCCAGATTTATCAGCAATAAACCAGCCAGCCGGAAGGGCCGAGCGCAGAAGTGGTCC
TGCAACTTTATCCGCCTCCATCCAGTCTATTAATTGTTGCCGGGAAGCTAGAGTAAGTAGTTCGCCAGTT
AATAGTTTGCGCAACGTTGTTGCCATTGCTACAGGCATCGTGGTGTCACGCTCGTCGTTTGGTATGGCTT
CATTCAGCTCCGGTTCCCAACGATCAAGGCGAGTTACATGATCCCCCATGTTGTGCAAAAAAGCGGTTAG
CTCCTTCGGTCCTCCGATCGTTGTCAGAAGTAAGTTGGCCGCAGTGTTATCACTCATGGTTATGGCAGCA
CTGCATAATTCTCTTACTGTCATGCCATCCGTAAGATGCTTTTCTGTGACTGGTGAGTACTCAACCAAGT
CATTCTGAGAATAGTGTATGCGGCGACCGAGTTGCTCTTGCCCGGCGTCAATACGGGATAATACCGCGCC
ACATAGCAGAACTTTAAAAGTGCTCATCATTGGAAAACGTTCTTCGGGGCGAAAACTCTCAAGGATCTTA
CCGCTGTTGAGATCCAGTTCGATGTAACCCACTCGTGCACCCAACTGATCTTCAGCATCTTTTACTTTCA
CCAGCGTTTCTGGGTGAGCAAAAACAGGAAGGCAAAATGCCGCAAAAAAGGGAATAAGGGCGACACGGAA
ATGTTGAATACTCATACTCTTCCTTTTTCAATTCAGAAGAACTCGTCAAGAAGGCGATAGAAGGCGATGC
GCTGCGAATCGGGAGCGGCGATACCGTAAAGCACGAGGAAGCGGTCAGCCCATTCGCCGCCAAGCTCTTC
AGCAATATCACGGGTAGCCAACGCTATGTCCTGATAGCGGTCCGCCACACCCAGCCGGCCACAGTCGATG
AATCCAGAAAAGCGGCCATTTTCCACCATGATATTCGGCAAGCAGGCATCGCCATGGGTCACGACGAGAT
CCTCGCCGTCGGGCATGCGCGCCTTGAGCCTGGCGAACAGTTCGGCTGGCGCGAGCCCCTGATGCTCTTC
GTCCAGATCATCCTGATCGACAAGACCGGCTTCCATCCGAGTACGTGCTCGCTCGATGCGATGTTTCGCT
TGGTGGTCGAATGGGCAGGTAGCCGGATCAAGCGTATGCAGCCGCCGCATTGCATCAGCCATGATGGATA
CTTTCTCGGCAGGAGCAAGGTGGGATGACAGGAGATCCTGCCCCGGCACTTCGCCCAATAGCAGCCAGTC
CCTTCCCGCTTCAGTGACAACGTCGAGCACAGCTGCGCAAGGAACGCCCGTCGTGGCCAGCCACGATAGC
CGCGCTGCCTCGTCCTGCAGTTCATTCAGGGCACCGGACAGGTCGGTCTTGACAAAAAGAACCGGGCGCC
CCTGCGCTGACAGCCGGAACACGGCGGCATCAGAGCAGCCGATTGTCTGTTGTGCCCAGTCATAGCCGAA
TAGCCTCTCCACCCAAGCGGCCGGAGAACCTGCGTGCAATCCATCTTGTTCAATCATGCGAAACGATCCT
CATCCTGTCTCTTGATCAGATCTTGATCCCCTGCGCCATCAGATCATTGGCGGCAAGAAAGCCATCCAGT
TTACTTTGCAGGGCTTCCCAACCTTACCAGAGGGCGCCCCAGCTGGCAATTCCGGTTCGCTTGCTGTCCA
TAAAACCGCCCAGTCTAGCTATCGCCATGTAAGCCCACTGCAAGCTACCTGCTTTCTCTTTGCGCTTGCG
TTTTCCCTTGTCCAGATAGCCCAGTAGCTGACATTCATCCGGGGTCAGCACCGTTTCTGCGGACTGGCTT
TCTACGTGTTCCGCTTCCTTTAGCAGCCCTTGCGCCCTGAATTTTGTTAAAATTCGCGTTAAATTTTTGT
TAAATCAGCTCATTTTTTAACCAATAGGCCGAAATCGACGCGT
Features (pLannotate 1.2.2; 13 found; start..end, strand, type, name):
      1..48      -  terminator     T7 terminator: transcription terminator for bacteriophage T7 RNA polymerase
     62..80      +  promoter       T7 promoter: promoter for bacteriophage T7 RNA polymerase
     84..102     +  promoter       T3 promoter: promoter for bacteriophage T3 RNA polymerase
    115..618     +  CDS            ECHDC3 (fragment): ECHD3_HUMAN - Experimental evidence at protein level: Swiss-Prot protein existence level 1. May play a role in fatty acid biosynthesis and insulin sensitivity. From Homo sapiens (Human).
    632..650     -  promoter       SP6 promoter: promoter for bacteriophage SP6 RNA polymerase
    654..672     -  promoter       T7 promoter: promoter for bacteriophage T7 RNA polymerase
    686..733     +  terminator     T7 terminator: transcription terminator for bacteriophage T7 RNA polymerase
    916..1504    -  rep_origin     ori: high-copy-number ColE1/pMB1/pBR322/pUC origin of replication
   1675..2535    -  CDS            AmpR: β-lactamase; bla; confers resistance to ampicillin, carbenicillin, and related antibiotics
   2536..2552    -  promoter       AmpR promoter (fragment): bla
   2556..3347    -  CDS            neo: KKA2_KLEPN - Also known as kan, nptII. Experimental evidence at protein level: Swiss-Prot protein existence level 1. Resistance to kanamycin, neomycin, paromomycin, ribostamycin, butirosin and gentamicin B. From Klebsiella pneumoniae.
   3379..3678    -  CDS            tnpA (fragment): TN5P_ECOLX - Also known as tnp. Experimental evidence at protein level: Swiss-Prot protein existence level 1. Mediates transposition of transposon Tn5 by a 'cut and paste' mechanism. First, the monomeric transposase binds the 19 bp inverted DNA repeats flanking the transposon. Then, dimerization of the DNA- bound transposase creates a synaptic DNA complex. After nicking of the first DNA strand, excision of the transposon proceeds through a series of intermediates. The transposase then mediates the insertion of the transposon at a new site by strand transfer. The activity of the wild- type tran
   3681..3747    -  rep_origin     M13 ori (fragment): M13 bacteriophage origin of replication; arrow indicates direction of (+) strand synthesis
