[The description below was written by a language model from this plasmid's Addgene catalogue record and pLannotate feature annotations shown in this document.]
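Description:
TRF2-1 is a small (about 3.75 kb) bacterial plasmid built on the pJC53.2 backbone and carrying a cDNA-derived fragment of the planarian Schmidtea mediterranea gene TRF2-1. Although it is catalogued as a bacterial expression vector, the depositor's note makes clear that it was made as a template for in vitro transcription and may not suit overexpression work. It also notes that the insert was amplified from cDNA and may differ from reference sequences. The plasmid replicates in E. coli from a high-copy ColE1/pUC-type origin. The record lists kanamycin as the selection, consistent with the annotated neo (nptII) gene. An AmpR β-lactamase gene is also annotated immediately adjacent, along with short remnants of a Tn5 transposase gene and an M13 origin that appear to be backbone carry-over.

The insert occupies roughly 500 bp and sits between opposing phage promoters: T7 followed by T3 on one side reading inward, and T7 followed by SP6 on the other side reading inward from the opposite strand. T7 terminators lie outside each promoter pair. This layout allows strand-specific transcripts to be made with T3 or SP6 polymerase, such as sense or antisense riboprobes. T7 polymerase transcribes both strands at once to give double-stranded RNA, which is typically used for RNA interference. The automated annotation labels the insert region as a fragment of human ECHDC3, which conflicts with the catalogue entry. This may simply be a similarity-based call by the annotation tool, but the record does not resolve the discrepancy. The cloning sites are not recorded.
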