Addgene plasmid #99776: TRF2-1
Purpose: Expresses S. meditearranea TRF2-1
Depositing lab: Phillip Newmark. Depositing organization: University of Illinois at Urbana-Champaign. Publication: A premeiotic function for boule in the planarian Schmidtea mediterranea. Iyer H, Issigonis M, Sharma PP, Extavour CG, Newmark PA. Proc Natl Acad Sci U S A. 2016 Jun 21;113(25):E3509-18. doi: 10.1073/pnas.1521341113. Epub 2016 Jun 2. PubMed 27330085.
Backbone
  Vector backbone: pJC53.2
  Vector type: Bacterial Expression
Growth in bacteria
  Bacterial resistance: Kanamycin, 50 μg/mL
  Growth temperature: 37°C
  Growth strain: DH5alpha
  Copy number: Unknown
Gene/Insert
  Gene/Insert name: TRF2-1
  Cloning method: Restriction Enzyme; 5′ cloning site unknown (unknown if destroyed); 3′ cloning site unknown (unknown if destroyed)
Terms and licenses: Academic/Nonprofit Terms; Industry Terms: Not Available to Industry
Depositor comments: Addgene Note: These plasmids were generated for in vitro transcription and may not be suitable for overexpression studies. The inserts were amplified from cDNA and may differ from NCBI reference sequences.
How to cite: TRF2-1 was a gift from Phillip Newmark (Addgene plasmid # 99776 ; http://n2t.net/addgene:99776 ; RRID:Addgene_99776)
